>Addgene plasmid #37485 | pRK5 Flag Grb10 9A long | addgene partial sequence | sequence record 49873 | SP6 5'-ATTTAGGTGACACTATAG-3'
AGGTGTCACTCCAGGTCCAACTGCACCTCGGTTCTATCGATTGAATTCACCATGGAAATGGACTACAAGG
ATGACGATGACAAGGGTGGTGGTGGTGGTGCGTCGACGATGGCTTTAGCCGGCTGCCCAGATTCCTTTTT
GCACCATCCGTACTACCAGGACAAGGTGGAGCAGACACCTCGCAGTCAACAAGACCCGGCAGGACCAGGA
CTCCCCGCACAGTCTGACCGACTTGCGAATCACCAGGAGGATGATGTGGACCTGGAAGCCCTGGTGAACG
ATATGAATGCATCCCTGGAGAGCCTGTACTCGGCCTGCAGCATGCAGTCAGACACGGTGCCCCTCCTGCA
GAATGGCCAGCATGCCCGCAGCCAGCCTCGGGCTTCAGGCCCTCCTCGGTCCATCCAGCCACAGGTGGCC
CCGAGGCAGAGGGTGCAGCGCTCCCAGCCTGTGCACATCCTCGCTGTCAGGCGCCTTCAGGAGGAAGACC
AGCAGTTTAGAACCTCATCTCTGCCGGCCATCCCCAATCCTTTTCCTGAACTCTGTGGCCCTGGGGCCCC
CCCTGTGCTCGCGCCGGGTGCTTTACCTCCGAGCCAGGCCGCCGCAAAGCAGGATGTTAAAGTCTTTAGT
GAAGATGGGACAAGCAAAGTGGTGGAGATTCTAGCAGACATGACAGCCAGAGACCTGTGCCAATTGCTGG
TTTACAAAAGTCACTGTGTGGATGACAACAGCTGGACACTAGTGGAGCACCACCCGCACCTAGGATTAGA
GAGGTGCTTGGAAGACCATGAGCTGGTGGTCCAGGTGGAGAGTACCATGGCCAGTGAGAGTAAATTTCTA
TTCAGGAAGAATTACGCAAAATACGAGTTCTTTAAAAATCCCATGAATTTCTTCCCAGAACAGATGGTTA
CTTGGTGCCAGCAGTCAAATGNATCACCACTTGAAATTTGAT
