>Addgene plasmid #37485 | pRK5 Flag Grb10 9A long | addgene partial sequence | sequence record 49876 | SV40pA-R 5'-GAAATTTGTGATGCTATTGC-3'
GGACTCCTTTGTTCAGCTGGTAAAAGTCAACCAGCTGGATCAGGTCAGAGAATTTGGTGTTCCCGTCATC
TAGGCTGAAGAACGTCTGCCCGTCGTCCTCGCAAGGTAAGATCTGGAAATTTTTAATTTTCTGGTGATGA
CACAGTGTGAGTACAAATGCCTTTGGATTACTCTGGCTGTCACGGAGGAGAAAAAGCCCATCCACGAGCC
CTTGCTGTTTAATGATCCTGTGGGATTCCTCCCTGGAGATCCTCCCGTGAAACCAGTGCTGTGTCCTGTG
AATCACTGTACTTAGGGTAGAAGGGTGGAGGGGAGCTTGGGCACCTAGGATGTTCATCCGTGTGCTTCGC
TTCCTCCAGGCGTGGCCCTCCTCCAGGGCTGCGCTCTGGGCCTCCGCCGGATTCTCTATCACGCGTCCTG
TTTGCCCAGAAAAATCCATTGCCACGAGGGCGTTCTCGGCGACAGCGCGCACTGGCGTCGAGAACGGGGA
CAGCAAGGCCTTCCTCTGCTGAGGGATTCGGTAATTCTGGTAAAGGAGCATTCCATACTTGAGGAGTCTG
AACGCTGTCATCCAGCACGTCCTGGTTTGCTCGTCCTCTGCA
