[The description below was written by a language model from this plasmid's Addgene catalogue record.]
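Description:
pRK5 Flag Grb10 9A long is a mammalian expression plasmid built on the pRK5-FLAG backbone (about 4.7 kb without insert). It is maintained in E. coli as a high-copy plasmid under ampicillin selection. The record gives no feature table and does not name the promoter or the origin of replication. The listed sequencing primers (SP6 upstream, SV40 polyA reverse downstream) indicate that an SP6 priming site and an SV40 polyadenylation signal flank the cloning region. No mammalian selection marker is recorded, which fits use by transient transfection.

The insert is a roughly 1.8 kb human GRB10 coding sequence corresponding to isoform A (594 amino acids, the "long" form), cloned between SalI and NotI sites that both remain intact. It is fused in frame to an N-terminal Flag epitope supplied by the backbone, allowing detection and immunoprecipitation with anti-Flag reagents. The "9A" designation refers to nine serine or threonine residues replaced with alanine: S104, S150, T155, S158, S426, S428, S431, S474 and S476. These substitutions make the positions non-phosphorylatable.

GRB10 is an adaptor protein that binds growth factor receptors. The associated publication describes an mTOR-regulated phosphoproteome and a mechanism by which mTORC1 inhibits growth factor signaling. In that context, the construct is best read as a phospho-deficient mutant for comparison with wild-type Grb10, used to test how phosphorylation at these sites affects the protein's behaviour and downstream signaling in mammalian cells.
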