Addgene plasmid #37485: pRK5 Flag Grb10 9A long
Depositing lab: David Sabatini. Depositing organization: Whitehead Institute for Biomedical Research. Publication: The mTOR-regulated phosphoproteome reveals a mechanism of mTORC1-mediated inhibition of growth factor signaling. Hsu PP, Kang SA, Rameseder J, Zhang Y, Ottina KA, Lim D, Peterson TR, Choi Y, Gray NS, Yaffe MB, Marto JA, Sabatini DM. Science. 2011 Jun 10;332(6035):1317-22. 10.1126/science.1199498 PubMed 21659604.
Backbone
  Vector backbone: pRK5-FLAG
  Backbone size w/o insert (bp): 4700
  Vector type: Mammalian Expression
Growth in bacteria
  Bacterial resistance: Ampicillin, 100 μg/mL
  Growth temperature: 37°C
  Growth strain: DH5alpha
  Copy number: High Copy
Gene/Insert
  Gene/Insert name: Grb10 9A
  Species: H. sapiens (human)
  Insert size (bp): 1785
  Mutation: isoform A, 594aa, S104A S150A T155A S158A S426A S428A S431A S474A S476A
  GenBank ID: NM_005311.4
  Entrez Gene: GRB10 (a.k.a. GRB-IR, Grb-10, IRBP, MEG1, RSS)
  Tag / fusion protein: Flag (N terminal on backbone)
  Cloning method: Restriction Enzyme; 5′ cloning site SalI (not destroyed); 3′ cloning site NotI (not destroyed)
  Sequencing primers: 5′ SP6; 3′ SV40pA-R
Terms and licenses: Academic/Nonprofit Terms; Industry Terms: Not Available to Industry
How to cite: pRK5 Flag Grb10 9A long was a gift from David Sabatini (Addgene plasmid # 37485 ; http://n2t.net/addgene:37485 ; RRID:Addgene_37485)
